Addgene plasmid #20857: pET21a-BirA
Depositing lab: Alice Ting. Depositing organization: Massachusetts Institute of Technology. Publication: Targeting quantum dots to surface proteins in living cells with biotin ligase. Howarth M, Takao K, Hayashi Y, Ting AY. Proc Natl Acad Sci U S A. 2005 May 24. 102(21):7583-8. 10.1073/pnas.0503125102 PubMed 15897449.
Backbone
  Vector backbone: pET21a
  Backbone size w/o insert (bp): 5443
  Vector type: Bacterial Expression
Growth in bacteria
  Bacterial resistance: Ampicillin, 100 μg/mL
  Growth temperature: 37°C
  Growth strain: DH5alpha
  Copy number: High Copy
Gene/Insert
  Gene/Insert name: BirA
  Species: E. coli
  Insert size (bp): 963
  Tag / fusion protein: 6xHis (C terminal on backbone)
  Cloning method: Restriction Enzyme; 5′ cloning site EcoRI (not destroyed); 3′ cloning site HindIII (not destroyed)
  Sequencing primers: 5′ T7; 3′ T7 term
Terms and licenses: Academic/Nonprofit Terms; Industry Terms: Not Available to Industry
Depositor comments: Please email with your intended use and/or targets for this plasmid.
How to cite: pET21a-BirA was a gift from Alice Ting (Addgene plasmid # 20857 ; http://n2t.net/addgene:20857 ; RRID:Addgene_20857)
