[The description below was written by a language model from this plasmid's Addgene catalogue record and pLannotate feature annotations shown in this document.]
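Description:
pET21a-BirA is a bacterial expression plasmid built on the pET21a backbone and carrying the E. coli birA gene, which encodes biotin ligase. The 963 bp insert sits between the EcoRI and HindIII sites of the polylinker, and the sequenced plasmid is about 6.4 kb. The plasmid replicates from a pBR322/ColE1-type origin accompanied by the bom region and the rop gene. The catalogue lists it as high copy, although rop normally moderates copy number. Selection is by ampicillin through β-lactamase (AmpR). An f1 origin is also present and allows single-stranded DNA production. The short tetracycline-resistance fragments in the annotation are non-functional remnants of pBR322.

Expression is driven by a T7 promoter followed directly by a lac operator, and the plasmid carries lacI under its own promoter. Transcription therefore requires a host that supplies T7 RNA polymerase, is repressed by Lac repressor, and is induced with IPTG. A T7 gene 10 ribosome binding site and the short T7 tag leader lie upstream of birA. A hexahistidine tag from the backbone follows the coding sequence at the C terminus (annotated automatically as a fragment of a longer His tag), and a T7 terminator ends the transcript. The small "SET1" fragment called between the tag and the terminator is probably an annotation artefact of vector sequence, not a designed fusion.

BirA activates biotin with ATP and transfers it to its acceptor protein. The construct is suited to producing recombinant His-tagged enzyme that can be purified by metal-affinity chromatography. The associated publication used biotin ligase for site-specific biotinylation of cell-surface proteins, which allowed them to be targeted with quantum dots in living cells.
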