Features (pLannotate 1.2.2; 20 found; start..end, strand, type, name):
    978..1055    -  promoter       lacI promoter: lacI
   1063..1342    -  CDS            TcR (fragment): tetracycline efflux protein; tet; confers resistance to tetracycline
   1364..1382    +  promoter       T7 promoter: promoter for bacteriophage T7 RNA polymerase
   1383..1407    +  protein_bind   lac operator: The lac repressor binds to the lac operator to inhibit transcription in E. coli. This inhibition can be relieved by adding lactose or isopropyl-β-D-thiogalactopyranoside (IPTG). lac repressor encoded by lacI
   1422..1444    +  RBS            RBS: efficient ribosome binding site from bacteriophage T7 gene 10 (Olins and Rangwala, 1989)
   1452..1484    +  CDS            T7 tag (gene 10 leader): leader peptide from bacteriophage T7 gene 10 promotes efficient translation in E. coli
   1500..2462    +  CDS            birA: BIRA_ECOLI - Also known as bioR, dhbB. Experimental evidence at protein level: Swiss-Prot protein existence level 1. Acts both as a biotin--[acetyl-CoA-carboxylase] ligase and a biotin-operon repressor. In the presence of ATP, BirA activates biotin to form the BirA-biotinyl-5'-adenylate (BirA-bio-5'-AMP or holoBirA) complex. HoloBirA can either transfer the biotinyl moiety to the biotin carboxyl carrier protein (BCCP) subunit of acetyl-CoA carboxylase, or bind to the biotin operator site and inhibit transcription of the operon. From Escherichia coli (strain K12).
   2484..2501    +  CDS            9xHis (fragment): 9xHis affinity tag
   2511..2560    +  CDS            SET1 (fragment): solubility-enhancement tag derived from T7 phage gene 10B
   2568..2615    +  terminator     T7 terminator: transcription terminator for bacteriophage T7 RNA polymerase
   2652..3080    +  rep_origin     f1 ori (sequence partly withheld): f1 bacteriophage origin of replication; arrow indicates direction of (+) strand synthesis
   3133..3237    +  promoter       AmpR promoter: bla
   3238..4098    +  CDS            AmpR: β-lactamase; bla; confers resistance to ampicillin, carbenicillin, and related antibiotics
   4269..4857    +  rep_origin     ori: high-copy-number ColE1/pMB1/pBR322/pUC origin of replication
   5043..5182    -  misc_feature   bom: basis of mobility region from pBR322
   5284..5475    -  CDS            rop: Rop protein, which maintains plasmids at low copy number; rop
   5492..5872    +  CDS            YPB1_ECOLX: Protein predicted: Swiss-Prot protein existence level 4. From Escherichia coli.
   5944..6235    -  CDS            TcR (fragment): tetracycline efflux protein; tet; confers resistance to tetracycline
   6250..6271    -  protein_bind   CAP binding site: CAP binding activates transcription in the presence of cAMP. E. coli catabolite activator protein
   6284..977     -  CDS            lacI (across the origin): lac repressor; lacI; The lac repressor binds to the lac operator to inhibit transcription in E. coli. This inhibition can be relieved by adding lactose or isopropyl-β-D-thiogalactopyranoside (IPTG).
>Addgene plasmid #20857 | pET21a-BirA | addgene full sequence | sequence record 354477 | Addgene NGS Result
CTTTTCACCAGTGAGACGGGCAACAGCTGATTGCCCTTCACCGCCTGGCCCTGAGAGAGTTGCAGCAAGC
GGTCCACGCTGGTTTGCCCCAGCAGGCGAAAATCCTGTTTGATGGTGGTTAACGGCGGGATATAACATGA
GCTGTCTTCGGTATCGTCGTATCCCACTACCGAGATATCCGCACCAACGCGCAGCCCGGACTCGGTAATG
GCGCGCATTGCGCCCAGCGCCATCTGATCGTTGGCAACCAGCATCGCAGTGGGAACGATGCCCTCATTCA
GCATTTGCATGGTTTGTTGAAAACCGGACATGGCACTCCAGTCGCCTTCCCGTTCCGCTATCGGCTGAAT
TTGATTGCGAGTGAGATATTTATGCCAGCCAGCCAGACGCAGACGCGCCGAGACAGAACTTAATGGGCCC
GCTAACAGCGCGATTTGCTGGTGACCCAATGCGACCAGATGCTCCACGCCCAGTCGCGTACCGTCTTCAT
GGGAGAAAATAATACTGTTGATGGGTGTCTGGTCAGAGACATCAAGAAATAACGCCGGAACATTAGTGCA
GGCAGCTTCCACAGCAATGGCATCCTGGTCATCCAGCGGATAGTTAATGATCAGCCCACTGACGCGTTGC
GCGAGAAGATTGTGCACCGCCGCTTTACAGGCTTCGACGCCGCTTCGTTCTACCATCGACACCACCACGC
TGGCACCCAGTTGATCGGCGCGAGATTTAATCGCCGCGACAATTTGCGACGGCGCGTGCAGGGCCAGACT
GGAGGTGGCAACGCCAATCAGCAACGACTGTTTGCCCGCCAGTTGTTGTGCCACGCGGTTGGGAATGTAA
TTCAGCTCCGCCATCGCCGCTTCCACTTTTTCCCGCGTTTTCGCAGAAACGTGGCTGGCCTGGTTCACCA
CGCGGGAAACGGTCTGATAAGAGACACCGGCATACTCTGCGACATCGTATAACGTTACTGGTTTCACATT
CACCACCCTGAATTGACTCTCTTCCGGGCGCTATCATGCCATACCGCGAAAGGTTTTGCGCCATTCGATG
GTGTCCGGGATCTCGACGCTCTCCCTTATGCGACTCCTGCATTAGGAAGCAGCCCAGTAGTAGGTTGAGG
CCGTTGAGCACCGCCGCCGCAAGGAATGGTGCATGCAAGGAGATGGCGCCCAACAGTCCCCCGGCCACGG
GGCCTGCCACCATACCCACGCCGAAACAAGCGCTCATGAGCCCGAAGTGGCGAGCCCGATCTTCCCCATC
GGTGATGTCGGCGATATAGGCGCCAGCAACCGCACCTGTGGCGCCGGTGATGCCGGCCACGATGCGTCCG
GCGTAGAGGATCGAGATCTCGATCCCGCGAAATTAATACGACTCACTATAGGGGAATTGTGAGCGGATAA
CAATTCCCCTCTAGAAATAATTTTGTTTAACTTTAAGAAGGAGATATACATATGGCTAGCATGACTGGTG
GACAGCAAATGGGTCGCGGATCCGAATTCATGAAGGATAACACCGTGCCACTGAAATTGATTGCCCTGTT
AGCGAACGGTGAATTTCACTCTGGCGAGCAGTTGGGTGAAACGCTGGGAATGAGCCGGGCGGCTATTAAT
AAACACATTCAGACACTGCGTGACTGGGGCGTTGATGTCTTTACCGTTCCGGGTAAAGGATACAGCCTGC
CTGAGCCTATCCAGTTACTTAATGCTAAACAGATATTGGGTCAGCTGGATGGCGGTAGTGTAGCCGTGCT
GCCTGTGATTGACTCCACGAATCAGTACCTTCTTGATCGTATCGGAGAGCTTAAATCGGGCGATGCTTGC
ATTGCAGAATACCAGCAGGCTGGCCGTGGTCGCCGGGGTCGGAAATGGTTTTCGCCTTTTGGCGCAAACT
TATATTTGTCGATGTTCTGGCGTCTGGAACAAGGCCCGGCGGCGGCGATTGGTTTAAGTCTGGTTATCGG
TATCGTGATGGCGGAAGTATTACGCAAGCTGGGTGCAGATAAAGTTCGTGTTAAATGGCCTAATGACCTC
TATCTGCAGGATCGCAAGCTGGCAGGCATTCTGGTGGAGCTGACTGGCAAAACTGGCGATGCGGCGCAAA
TAGTCATTGGAGCCGGGATCAACATGGCAATGCGCCGTGTTGAAGAGAGTGTCGTTAATCAGGGGTGGAT
CACGCTGCAGGAAGCGGGGATCAATCTCGATCGTAATACGTTGGCGGCCATGCTAATACGTGAATTACGT
GCTGCGTTGGAACTCTTCGAACAAGAAGGATTGGCACCTTATCTGTCGCGCTGGGAAAAGCTGGATAATT
TTATTAATCGCCCAGTGAAACTTATCATTGGTGATAAAGAAATATTTGGCATTTCACGCGGAATAGACAA
ACAGGGGGCTTTATTACTTGAGCAGGATGGAATAATAAAACCCTGGATGGGCGGTGAAATATCCCTGCGT
AGTGCAGAAAAAAAGCTTGCGGCCGCACTCGAGCACCACCACCACCACCACTGAGATCCGGCTGCTAACA
AAGCCCGAAAGGAAGCTGAGTTGGCTGCTGCCACCGCTGAGCAATAACTAGCATAACCCCTTGGGGCCTC
TAAACGGGTCTTGAGGGGTTTTTTGCTGAAAGGAGGAACTATATCCGGATTGGCGAATGGG
[124 nt withheld, positions 2652-2775]
C
[91 nt withheld, positions 2777-2867]
A
[49 nt withheld, positions 2869-2917]
CCTTTGACGTTGGAGTCCACGTTCTTT
[37 nt withheld, positions 2945-2981]
ACCCTATCTCGGTCTATTCTTTTGATTTATAAGGGATTTTGCCGATTTCGGCCTATTGGTTAAAAAATGA
GCTGATTTAACAAAAATTTAACGCGAATTTTAACAAAATATTAACGCTTACAATTTAGGTGGCACTTTTC
GGGGAAATGTGCGCGGAACCCCTATTTGTTTATTTTTCTAAATACATTCAAATATGTATCCGCTCATGAG
ACAATAACCCTGATAAATGCTTCAATAATATTGAAAAAGGAAGAGTATGAGTATTCAACATTTCCGTGTC
GCCCTTATTCCCTTTTTTGCGGCATTTTGCCTTCCTGTTTTTGCTCACCCAGAAACGCTGGTGAAAGTAA
AAGATGCTGAAGATCAGTTGGGTGCACGAGTGGGTTACATCGAACTGGATCTCAACAGCGGTAAGATCCT
TGAGAGTTTTCGCCCCGAAGAACGTTTTCCAATGATGAGCACTTTTAAAGTTCTGCTATGTGGCGCGGTA
TTATCCCGTATTGACGCCGGGCAAGAGCAACTCGGTCGCCGCATACACTATTCTCAGAATGACTTGGTTG
AGTACTCACCAGTCACAGAAAAGCATCTTACGGATGGCATGACAGTAAGAGAATTATGCAGTGCTGCCAT
AACCATGAGTGATAACACTGCGGCCAACTTACTTCTGACAACGATCGGAGGACCGAAGGAGCTAACCGCT
TTTTTGCACAACATGGGGGATCATGTAACTCGCCTTGATCGTTGGGAACCGGAGCTGAATGAAGCCATAC
CAAACGACGAGCGTGACACCACGATGCCTGCAGCAATGGCAACAACGTTGCGCAAACTATTAACTGGCGA
ACTACTTACTCTAGCTTCCCGGCAACAATTAATAGACTGGATGGAGGCGGATAAAGTTGCAGGACCACTT
CTGCGCTCGGCCCTTCCGGCTGGCTGGTTTATTGCTGATAAATCTGGAGCCGGTGAGCGTGGGTCTCGCG
GTATCATTGCAGCACTGGGGCCAGATGGTAAGCCCTCCCGTATCGTAGTTATCTACACGACGGGGAGTCA
GGCAACTATGGATGAACGAAATAGACAGATCGCTGAGATAGGTGCCTCACTGATTAAGCATTGGTAACTG
TCAGACCAAGTTTACTCATATATACTTTAGATTGATTTAAAACTTCATTTTTAATTTAAAAGGATCTAGG
TGAAGATCCTTTTTGATAATCTCATGACCAAAATCCCTTAACGTGAGTTTTCGTTCCACTGAGCGTCAGA
CCCCGTAGAAAAGATCAAAGGATCTTCTTGAGATCCTTTTTTTCTGCGCGTAATCTGCTGCTTGCAAACA
AAAAAACCACCGCTACCAGCGGTGGTTTGTTTGCCGGATCAAGAGCTACCAACTCTTTTTCCGAAGGTAA
CTGGCTTCAGCAGAGCGCAGATACCAAATACTGTCCTTCTAGTGTAGCCGTAGTTAGGCCACCACTTCAA
GAACTCTGTAGCACCGCCTACATACCTCGCTCTGCTAATCCTGTTACCAGTGGCTGCTGCCAGTGGCGAT
AAGTCGTGTCTTACCGGGTTGGACTCAAGACGATAGTTACCGGATAAGGCGCAGCGGTCGGGCTGAACGG
GGGGTTCGTGCACACAGCCCAGCTTGGAGCGAACGACCTACACCGAACTGAGATACCTACAGCGTGAGCT
ATGAGAAAGCGCCACGCTTCCCGAAGGGAGAAAGGCGGACAGGTATCCGGTAAGCGGCAGGGTCGGAACA
GGAGAGCGCACGAGGGAGCTTCCAGGGGGAAACGCCTGGTATCTTTATAGTCCTGTCGGGTTTCGCCACC
TCTGACTTGAGCGTCGATTTTTGTGATGCTCGTCAGGGGGGCGGAGCCTATGGAAAAACGCCAGCAACGC
GGCCTTTTTACGGTTCCTGGCCTTTTGCTGGCCTTTTGCTCACATGTTCTTTCCTGCGTTATCCCCTGAT
TCTGTGGATAACCGTATTACCGCCTTTGAGTGAGCTGATACCGCTCGCCGCAGCCGAACGACCGAGCGCA
GCGAGTCAGTGAGCGAGGAAGCGGAAGAGCGCCTGATGCGGTATTTTCTCCTTACGCATCTGTGCGGTAT
TTCACACCGCAATGGTGCACTCTCAGTACAATCTGCTCTGATGCCGCATAGTTAAGCCAGTATACACTCC
GCTATCGCTACGTGACTGGGTCATGGCTGCGCCCCGACACCCGCCAACACCCGCTGACGCGCCCTGACGG
GCTTGTCTGCTCCCGGCATCCGCTTACAGACAAGCTGTGACCGTCTCCGGGAGCTGCATGTGTCAGAGGT
TTTCACCGTCATCACCGAAACGCGCGAGGCAGCTGCGGTAAAGCTCATCAGCGTGGTCGTGAAGCGATTC
ACAGATGTCTGCCTGTTCATCCGCGTCCAGCTCGTTGAGTTTCTCCAGAAGCGTTAATGTCTGGCTTCTG
ATAAAGCGGGCCATGTTAAGGGCGGTTTTTTCCTGTTTGGTCACTGATGCCTCCGTGTAAGGGGGATTTC
TGTTCATGGGGGTAATGATACCGATGAAACGAGAGAGGATGCTCACGATACGGGTTACTGATGATGAACA
TGCCCGGTTACTGGAACGTTGTGAGGGTAAACAACTGGCGGTATGGATGCGGCGGGACCAGAGAAAAATC
ACTCAGGGTCAATGCCAGCGCTTCGTTAATACAGATGTAGGTGTTCCACAGGGTAGCCAGCAGCATCCTG
CGATGCAGATCCGGAACATAATGGTGCAGGGCGCTGACTTCCGCGTTTCCAGACTTTACGAAACACGGAA
ACCGAAGACCATTCATGTTGTTGCTCAGGTCGCAGACGTTTTGCAGCAGCAGTCGCTTCACGTTCGCTCG
CGTATCGGTGATTCATTCTGCTAACCAGTAAGGCAACCCCGCCAGCCTAGCCGGGTCCTCAACGACAGGA
GCACGATCATGCGCACCCGTGGGGCCGCCATGCCGGCGATAATGGCCTGCTTCTCGCCGAAACGTTTGGT
GGCGGGACCAGTGACGAAGGCTTGAGCGAGGGCGTGCAAGATTCCGAATACCGCAAGCGACAGGCCGATC
ATCGTCGCGCTCCAGCGAAAGCGGTCCTCGCCGAAAATGACCCAGAGCGCTGCCGGCACCTGTCCTACGA
GTTGCATGATAAAGAAGACAGTCATAAGTGCGGCGACGATAGTCATGCCCCGCGCCCACCGGAAGGAGCT
GACTGGGTTGAAGGCTCTCAAGGGCATCGGTCGAGATCCCGGTGCCTAATGAGTGAGCTAACTTACATTA
ATTGCGTTGCGCTCACTGCCCGCTTTCCAGTCGGGAAACCTGTCGTGCCAGCTGCATTAATGAATCGGCC
AACGCGCGGGGAGAGGCGGTTTGCGTATTGGGCGCCAGGGTGGTTTTT
