>Addgene plasmid #20857 | pET21a-BirA | addgene partial sequence | sequence record 118207 | F1ori-R 5'-AGGGAAGAAAGCGAAAGGAG-3'
GGGCGCGTCCCATTCGCCAATCCGGATATAGTTCCTCCTTTCAGCAAAAAACCCCTCAAGACCCGTTTAG
AGGCCCCAAGGGGTTATGCTAGTTATTGCTCAGCGGTGGCAGCAGCCAACTCAGCTTCCTTTCGGGCTTT
GTTAGCAGCCGGATCTCAGTGGTGGTGGTGGTGGTGCTCGAGTGCGGCCGCAAGCTTTTTTTCTGCACTA
CGCAGGGATATTTCACCGCCCATCCAGGGTTTTATTATTCCATCCTGCTCAAGTAATAAAGCCCCCTGTT
TGTCTATTCCGCGTGAAATGCCAAATATTTCTTTATCACCAATGATAAGTTTCACTGGGCGATTAATAAA
ATTATCCAGCTTTTCCCAGCGCGACAGATAAGGTGCCAATCCTTCTTGTTCGAAGAGTTCCAACGCAGCA
CGTAATTCACGTATTAGCATGGCCGCCAACGTATTACGATCGAGATTGATCCCCGCTTCCTGCAGCGTGA
TCCACCCCTGATTAACGACACTCTCTTCAACACGGCGCATTGCCATGTTGATCCCGGCTCCAATGACTAT
TTGCGCCGCATCGCCAGTTTTGCCAGTCAGCTCCACCAGAATGCCTGCCAGCTTGCGATCCTGCAGATAG
AGGTCATTAGGCCATTTAACACGAACTTTATCTGCACCCAGCTTGCGTAATACTTCCGCCATCACGATAC
CGATAACCAGACTTAAACCAATCGCCGCCGCCGGGCCTTGTTCCAGACGCCAGAACATCGACAAATATAA
GTTTGCGCCAAAAGGCGAAAACCATTTCCGACCCCGGCGACCACGGCCAGCCTGCTGGTATTCTGCAATG
CAAGCATCGCCCGATTTAAGCTCTCCGATACGATCAAGAAGGTACTGATTCGTGGAGTCAATCACAGGCA
GCACGGCTACACTACCGCCATCCAGCTGACCCAATATCTGTTTAGCATTAAGTAACTGGATAGGCTCAGG
CAGGCTGTATCCTTTACCCGGAACGGTAAAGACATCAACGCCCCAGTCACGCAGTGTCTGAA
