>Addgene plasmid #20857 | pET21a-BirA | addgene partial sequence | sequence record 118213 | LacI-R 5'-GGCATACTCTGCGACATCGT-3'
CATTCACCACCCTGAATTGACTCTCTTCCGGGCGCTATCATGCCATACCGCGAAAGGTTTTGCGCCATTC
GATGGTGTCCGGGATCTCGACGCTCTCCCTTATGCGACTCCTGCATTAGGAAGCAGCCCAGTAGTAGGTT
GAGGCCGTTGAGCACCGCCGCCGCAAGGAATGGTGCATGCAAGGAGATGGCGCCCAACAGTCCCCCGGCC
ACGGGGCCTGCCACCATACCCACGCCGAAACAAGCGCTCATGAGCCCGAAGTGGCGAGCCCGATCTTCCC
CATCGGTGATGTCGGCGATATAGGCGCCAGCAACCGCACCTGTGGCGCCGGTGATGCCGGCCACGATGCG
TCCGGCGTAGAGGATCGAGATCTCGATCCCGCGAAATTAATACGACTCACTATAGGGGAATTGTGAGCGG
ATAACAATTCCCCTCTAGAAATAATTTTGTTTAACTTTAAGAAGGAGATATACATATGGCTAGCATGACT
GGTGGACAGCAAATGGGTCGCGGATCCGAATTCATGAAGGATAACACCGTGCCACTGAAATTGATTGCCC
TGTTAGCGAACGGTGAATTTCACTCTGGCGAGCAGTTGGGTGAAACGCTGGGAATGAGCCGGGCGGCTAT
TAATAAACACATTCAGACACTGCGTGACTGGGGCGTTGATGTCTTTACCGTTCCGGGTAAAGGATACAGC
CTGCCTGAGCCTATCCAGTTACTTAATGCTAAACAGATATTGGGTCAGCTGGATGGCGGTAGTGTAGCCG
TGCTGCCTGTGATTGACTCCACGAATCAGTACCTTCTTGATCGTATCGGAGAGCTTAAATCGGGCGATGC
TTGCATTGCAGAATACCAGCAGGCTGGCCGTGGTCGCCGGGGTCGGAAATGGTTTTCGCCTTTTGGCGCA
AACTTATATTTGTCGATGTTCTGGCGTCTGGAACAAGGCCCGGCGGCGGCGATTGGTTTAAGTCTGGTTA
TCGGTATCGTGATGGCGGAAGTATTACGCAAGCTGGGTGCAGATAAAGTTCGTGTTAAATGGCCTAATGA
CCTCTATCTGCAGGATCGCA
